>Addgene plasmid #24403 | pET28a-Beclin1 CC | addgene partial sequence | sequence record 30167 | 24403 with T7
TAATTTTGTTTAACTTTAAGAAGGAGATATACCATGGGCAGCAGCCATCATCATCATCATCACAGCAGCG
GCCTGGTGCCGCGCGGCAGCCATATGGCTAGCATGACTGGTGGACAGCAAATGGGTCGCGGATCCCAGCT
CAACGTCACTGAAAATGAGTGTCAGAACTACAAACGCTGTTTGGAGATCTTAGAGCAAATGAATGAGGAT
GACAGTGAACAGTTACAGATGGAGCTAAAGGAGCTGGCACTAGAGGAGGAGAGGCTGATCCAGGAGCTGG
AAGACGTGGAAAAGAACCGCAAGATAGTGGCAGAAAATCTCGAGAAGGTCCAGGCTGAGGCTGAGAGACT
GGATCAGGAGGAAGCTCAGTATCAGAGAGAATACAGTGAATTTAAACGACAGCAGCTGGAGTGAGCGGCC
GCACTCGAGCACCACCACCACCACCACTGAGATCCGGCTGCTAACAAAGCCCGAAAGGAAGCTGAGTTGG
CTGCTGCCACCGCTGAGCAATAACTAGCATAACCCCTTGGGGCCTCTAAACGGGTCTTGAGGGGTTTTTT
GCTGAAAGGAGGAACTATATCCGGATTGGCGAATGGG
[124 nt withheld, positions 598-721]
C
[41 nt withheld, positions 723-763]
