[The description below was written by a language model from this plasmid's Addgene catalogue record.]
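Description:
pET28a-Beclin1 CC is a bacterial expression plasmid built on the pET-28a backbone (about 5.4 kb without insert) for producing an isolated fragment of human Beclin 1 (BECN1, also known as ATG6 or VPS30) in E. coli. It is selected with kanamycin and is listed as high copy, with propagation in a standard cloning strain. No feature table accompanies the record, so the regulatory elements are not itemised. The pET-28a family generally drives expression from a T7 promoter under lac operator control, which requires a host supplying T7 RNA polymerase for protein production, and the use of a T7 sequencing primer at the 5′ end of the insert is consistent with this arrangement.

The insert is a short 273 bp segment encoding only the coiled-coil (CC) domain of Beclin 1, given as amino acids 151–242, cloned between the BamHI and NotI sites; the record does not say whether these sites remain intact. The fragment is fused in frame to the N-terminal His tag provided by the backbone, allowing the recombinant domain to be purified by immobilised metal affinity chromatography.

The associated study identified Barkor as an autophagy-specific partner of Beclin 1 and the class III phosphatidylinositol 3-kinase. A purified His-tagged coiled-coil domain would be suited to in vitro binding or domain-mapping experiments that test which region of Beclin 1 mediates such interactions, although the record itself does not spell out the specific application.
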