Addgene plasmid #24403: pET28a-Beclin1 CC
Depositing lab: Qing Zhong. Depositing organization: University of California, Berkeley. Publication: Identification of Barkor as a mammalian autophagy-specific factor for Beclin 1 and class III phosphatidylinositol 3-kinase. Sun Q, Fan W, Chen K, Ding X, Chen S, Zhong Q. Proc Natl Acad Sci U S A. 2008 Dec 9. 105(49):19211-6. 10.1073/pnas.0810452105 PubMed 19050071.
Backbone
  Vector backbone: pET-28a
  Backbone size w/o insert (bp): 5400
  Vector type: Bacterial Expression
Growth in bacteria
  Bacterial resistance: Kanamycin, 50 μg/mL
  Growth temperature: 37°C
  Growth strain: DH5alpha
  Copy number: High Copy
Gene/Insert
  Gene/Insert name: Beclin1
  Species: H. sapiens (human)
  Insert size (bp): 273
  Mutation: Contains the CC domain (aa 151-242)
  Entrez Gene: BECN1 (a.k.a. ATG6, VPS30, beclin1)
  Tag / fusion protein: His (N terminal on backbone)
  Cloning method: Restriction Enzyme; 5′ cloning site BamHI (unknown if destroyed); 3′ cloning site NotI (unknown if destroyed)
  Sequencing primers: 5′ T7
Terms and licenses: Academic/Nonprofit Terms; Industry Terms: Not Available to Industry
How to cite: pET28a-Beclin1 CC was a gift from Qing Zhong (Addgene plasmid # 24403 ; http://n2t.net/addgene:24403 ; RRID:Addgene_24403)
